Addgene plasmid #157661: pGEX-UAP56
Purpose: Expresses UAP56 in E.coli cell
Depositing lab: Byung Il Lee. Depositing organization: National Cancer Center (KR). Publication: Regulation of mRNA export through API5 and nuclear FGF2 interaction. Bong SM, Bae SH, Song B, Gwak H, Yang SW, Kim S, Nam S, Rajalingam K, Oh SJ, Kim TW, Park S, Jang H, Lee BI. Nucleic Acids Res. 2020 Jun 19;48(11):6340-6352. doi: 10.1093/nar/gkaa335. PubMed 32383752.
Backbone
  Vector backbone: PGEX-4T-3
  Backbone size w/o insert (bp): 4900
  Total vector size (bp): 6058
  Vector type: Bacterial Expression
Growth in bacteria
  Bacterial resistance: Ampicillin, 100 μg/mL
  Growth temperature: 37°C
  Growth strain: DH5alpha
  Copy number: Unknown
Gene/Insert
  Gene/Insert name: Spliceosome RNA helicase DDX39B (alt name: UAP56)
  Species: H. sapiens (human)
  Insert size (bp): 1158
  Mutation: deleted amino acids 1-43
  GenBank ID: NM_004640
  Entrez Gene: DDX39B (a.k.a. BAT1, D6S81E, UAP56)
  Tag / fusion protein: GST tag (N terminal on backbone)
  Cloning method: Restriction Enzyme; 5′ cloning site BamHI (unknown if destroyed); 3′ cloning site XhoI (unknown if destroyed)
  Sequencing primers: 5′ -; 3′ -
Terms and licenses: Academic/Nonprofit Terms; Industry Terms: Not Available to Industry
How to cite: pGEX-UAP56 was a gift from Byung Il Lee (Addgene plasmid # 157661 ; http://n2t.net/addgene:157661 ; RRID:Addgene_157661)
