[The description below was written by a language model from this plasmid's Addgene catalogue record and pLannotate feature annotations shown in this document.]
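Description:
pGEX-UAP56 is a bacterial expression plasmid built on the pGEX-4T-3 backbone for producing a GST-tagged form of human UAP56 (DDX39B, also called BAT1), a spliceosome-associated RNA helicase, in E. coli. It replicates from a ColE1/pMB1-type origin and is selected with ampicillin through the bla (AmpR) gene and its own promoter. Short pBR322-derived rop and bom fragments, a lac promoter/lacZα remnant and a small yciV fragment are also annotated, and these appear to be backbone remnants rather than functional parts of the design.

The expression cassette consists of the strong hybrid tac promoter followed by a lac operator, driving an open reading frame in which Schistosoma japonicum glutathione S-transferase sits at the N terminus and the DDX39B coding sequence follows. The insert was cloned between BamHI and XhoI. A plasmid-borne lacI gene with its own promoter supplies lac repressor, so transcription stays repressed until it is induced with IPTG. The GST moiety allows affinity capture of the fusion on glutathione resin.

The catalogue describes the insert as a truncation lacking amino acids 1–43, with an insert size of 1158 bp and a total size of 6058 bp. The sequenced record is 6,232 nt, and its annotated DDX39B match spans about 1.27 kb, longer than the stated insert. The exact boundaries of the encoded protein should therefore be checked against the sequence. The plasmid is intended for recombinant production of UAP56, and the associated publication concerns regulation of mRNA export through the interaction of API5 and nuclear FGF2.
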