Features (pLannotate 1.2.2; 17 found; start..end, strand, type, name):
    180..208     +  promoter       tac promoter: strong E. coli promoter; hybrid between the trp and lac UV5 promoters
    216..232     +  protein_bind   lac operator: The lac repressor binds to the lac operator to inhibit transcription in E. coli. This inhibition can be relieved by adding lactose or isopropyl-β-D-thiogalactopyranoside (IPTG). lac repressor encoded by lacI
    255..908     +  CDS            GST26_SCHJA: Experimental evidence at protein level: Swiss-Prot protein existence level 1. GST isoenzymes appear to play a central role in the parasite detoxification system. Other functions are also suspected including a role in increasing the solubility of haematin in the parasite gut. From Schistosoma japonicum (Blood fluke).
    939..2204    +  CDS            DDX39B: DX39B_HUMAN - Also known as BAT1, UAP56. Experimental evidence at protein level: Swiss-Prot protein existence level 1. (Microbial infection) The TREX complex is essential for the export of Kaposi's sarcoma-associated herpesvirus (KSHV) intronless mRNAs and infectious virus production. From Homo sapiens (Human).
   2250..2289    +  CDS            rop (fragment): Rop protein, which maintains plasmids at low copy number; rop
   2391..2426    +  misc_feature   bom (fragment): basis of mobility region from pBR322
   2532..2636    +  promoter       AmpR promoter: bla
   2637..3497    +  CDS            AmpR: β-lactamase; bla; confers resistance to ampicillin, carbenicillin, and related antibiotics
   3668..4256    +  rep_origin     ori: high-copy-number ColE1/pMB1/pBR322/pUC origin of replication
   4442..4493    -  misc_feature   bom (fragment): basis of mobility region from pBR322
   4500..4577    +  promoter       lacI promoter: lacI
   4578..5660    +  CDS            lacI: lac repressor; lacI; The lac repressor binds to the lac operator to inhibit transcription in E. coli. This inhibition can be relieved by adding lactose or isopropyl-β-D-thiogalactopyranoside (IPTG).
   5673..5694    +  protein_bind   CAP binding site: CAP binding activates transcription in the presence of cAMP. E. coli catabolite activator protein
   5709..5739    +  promoter       lac promoter: promoter for the E. coli lac operon
   5747..5763    +  protein_bind   lac operator: The lac repressor binds to the lac operator to inhibit transcription in E. coli. This inhibition can be relieved by adding lactose or isopropyl-β-D-thiogalactopyranoside (IPTG). lac repressor encoded by lacI
   5783..5956    +  CDS            lacZα: LacZα fragment of β-galactosidase; lacZ fragment
   6220..104     -  CDS            yciV (fragment) (across the origin): RNAAM_ECOLI - Also known as trpH From Escherichia coli (strain K12).
>Addgene plasmid #157661 | pGEX-UAP56 | addgene full sequence | sequence record 309038 | Addgene NGS Result
TTATCGACTGCACGGTGCACCAATGCTTCTGGCGTCAGGCAGCCATCGGAAGCTGTGGTATGGCTGTGCA
GGTCGTAAATCACTGCATAATTCGTGTCGCTCAAGGCGCACTCCCGTTCTGGATAATGTTTTTTGCGCCG
ACATCATAACGGTTCTGGCAAATATTCTGAAATGAGCTGTTGACAATTAATCATCGGCTCGTATAATGTG
TGGAATTGTGAGCGGATAACAATTTCACACAGGAAACAGTATTCATGTCCCCTATACTAGGTTATTGGAA
AATTAAGGGCCTTGTGCAACCCACTCGACTTCTTTTGGAATATCTTGAAGAAAAATATGAAGAGCATTTG
TATGAGCGCGATGAAGGTGATAAATGGCGAAACAAAAAGTTTGAATTGGGTTTGGAGTTTCCCAATCTTC
CTTATTATATTGATGGTGATGTTAAATTAACACAGTCTATGGCCATCATACGTTATATAGCTGACAAGCA
CAACATGTTGGGTGGTTGTCCAAAAGAGCGTGCAGAGATTTCAATGCTTGAAGGAGCGGTTTTGGATATT
AGATACGGTGTTTCGAGAATTGCATATAGTAAAGACTTTGAAACTCTCAAAGTTGATTTTCTTAGCAAGC
TACCTGAAATGCTGAAAATGTTCGAAGATCGTTTATGTCATAAAACATATTTAAATGGTGATCATGTAAC
CCATCCTGACTTCATGTTGTATGACGCTCTTGATGTTGTTTTATACATGGACCCAATGTGCCTGGATGCG
TTCCCAAAATTAGTTTGTTTTAAAAAACGTATTGAAGCTATCCCACAAATTGATAAGTACTTGAAATCCA
GCAAGTATATAGCATGGCCTTTGCAGGGCTGGCAAGCCACGTTTGGTGGTGGCGACCATCCTCCAAAATC
GGATCTGATCGAAGGTCGTGGGATCCCCATGGCAGAGAACGATGTGGACAATGAGCTCTTGGACTATGAA
GATGATGAGGTGGAGACAGCAGCTGGGGGAGATGGGGCTGAGGCCCCTGCCAAGAAGGATGTCAAGGGCT
CCTATGTCTCCATCCACAGCTCTGGCTTTCGTGACTTCCTGCTCAAGCCAGAGTTGCTCCGGGCCATTGT
CGACTGTGGCTTTGAGCATCCGTCAGAAGTCCAGCATGAGTGCATCCCTCAGGCCATTCTGGGAATGGAT
GTCCTGTGCCAGGCCAAGTCGGGCATGGGAAAGACAGCAGTGTTTGTCTTGGCCACACTGCAACAGCTGG
AGCCAGTTACTGGGCAGGTGTCTGTGCTGGTGATGTGTCACACTCGGGAGTTGGCTTTTCAGATCAGCAA
GGAATATGAGCGCTTCTCTAAATACATGCCCAATGTCAAGGTTGCTGTTTTTTTTGGTGGTCTGTCTATC
AAGAAGGATGAAGAGGTGCTGAAGAAGAACTGCCCGCATATCGTCGTGGGGACTCCAGGCCGTATCCTAG
CCCTGGCTCGAAATAAGAGCCTCAACCTCAAACACATTAAACACTTTATTTTGGATGAATGTGATAAGAT
GCTTGAACAGCTCGACATGCGTCGGGATGTCCAGGAAATTTTTCGCATGACCCCCCACGAGAAGCAGGTC
ATGATGTTCAGTGCTACCTTGAGCAAAGAGATCCGTCCAGTCTGCCGCAAGTTCATGCAAGATCCAATGG
AGATCTTCGTGGATGATGAGACGAAGTTGACGCTGCATGGGTTGCAGCAGTACTACGTGAAACTGAAGGA
CAACGAGAAGAACCGGAAGCTCTTTGACCTTCTGGATGTCCTTGAGTTCAACCAGGTGGTGATCTTTGTG
AAGTCTGTGCAGCGGTGCATTGCCTTGGCCCAGCTACTAGTGGAGCAGAACTTCCCAGCCATTGCCATCC
ACCGTGGGATGCCCCAGGAGGAGAGGCTTTCTCGGTATCAGCAGTTTAAAGATTTTCAACGACGAATTCT
TGTGGCTACCAACCTATTTGGCCGAGGCATGGACATCGAGCGGGTGAACATTGCTTTTAATTATGACATG
CCTGAGGATTCTGACACCTACCTGCATCGGGTGGCCAGAGCAGGCCGGTTTGGCACCAAGGGCTTGGCTA
TCACATTTGTGTCCGATGAGAATGATGCCAAGATCCTCAATGATGTGCAGGATCGCTTTGAGGTCAATAT
TAGTGAGCTGCCTGATGAGATAGACATCTCCTCCCTACATTGAACAGACCCCGGGAATTCATCGTGACTG
ACTGACGATCTGCCTCGCGCGTTTCGGTGATGACGGTGAAAACCTCTGACACATGCAGCTCCCGGAGACG
GTCACAGCTTGTCTGTAAGCGGATGCCGGGAGCAGACAAGCCCGTCAGGGCGCGTCAGCGGGTGTTGGCG
GGTGTCGGGGCGCAGCCATGACCCAGTCACGTAGCGATAGCGGAGTAATTCTTGAAGACGAAAGGGCCTC
GTGATACGCCTATTTTTATAGGTTAATGTCATGATAATAATGGTTTCTTAGACGTCAGGTGGCACTTTTC
GGGGAAATGTGCGCGGAACCCCTATTTGTTTATTTTTCTAAATACATTCAAATATGTATCCGCTCATGAG
ACAATAACCCTGATAAATGCTTCAATAATATTGAAAAAGGAAGAGTATGAGTATTCAACATTTCCGTGTC
GCCCTTATTCCCTTTTTTGCGGCATTTTGCCTTCCTGTTTTTGCTCACCCAGAAACGCTGGTGAAAGTAA
AAGATGCTGAAGATCAGTTGGGTGCACGAGTGGGTTACATCGAACTGGATCTCAACAGCGGTAAGATCCT
TGAGAGTTTTCGCCCCGAAGAACGTTTTCCAATGATGAGCACTTTTAAAGTTCTGCTATGTGGCGCGGTA
TTATCCCGTGTTGACGCCGGGCAAGAGCAACTCGGTCGCCGCATACACTATTCTCAGAATGACTTGGTTG
AGTACTCACCAGTCACAGAAAAGCATCTTACGGATGGCATGACAGTAAGAGAATTATGCAGTGCTGCCAT
AACCATGAGTGATAACACTGCGGCCAACTTACTTCTGACAACGATCGGAGGACCGAAGGAGCTAACCGCT
TTTTTGCACAACATGGGGGATCATGTAACTCGCCTTGATCGTTGGGAACCGGAGCTGAATGAAGCCATAC
CAAACGACGAGCGTGACACCACGATGCCTGCAGCAATGGCAACAACGTTGCGCAAACTATTAACTGGCGA
ACTACTTACTCTAGCTTCCCGGCAACAATTAATAGACTGGATGGAGGCGGATAAAGTTGCAGGACCACTT
CTGCGCTCGGCCCTTCCGGCTGGCTGGTTTATTGCTGATAAATCTGGAGCCGGTGAGCGTGGGTCTCGCG
GTATCATTGCAGCACTGGGGCCAGATGGTAAGCCCTCCCGTATCGTAGTTATCTACACGACGGGGAGTCA
GGCAACTATGGATGAACGAAATAGACAGATCGCTGAGATAGGTGCCTCACTGATTAAGCATTGGTAACTG
TCAGACCAAGTTTACTCATATATACTTTAGATTGATTTAAAACTTCATTTTTAATTTAAAAGGATCTAGG
TGAAGATCCTTTTTGATAATCTCATGACCAAAATCCCTTAACGTGAGTTTTCGTTCCACTGAGCGTCAGA
CCCCGTAGAAAAGATCAAAGGATCTTCTTGAGATCCTTTTTTTCTGCGCGTAATCTGCTGCTTGCAAACA
AAAAAACCACCGCTACCAGCGGTGGTTTGTTTGCCGGATCAAGAGCTACCAACTCTTTTTCCGAAGGTAA
CTGGCTTCAGCAGAGCGCAGATACCAAATACTGTCCTTCTAGTGTAGCCGTAGTTAGGCCACCACTTCAA
GAACTCTGTAGCACCGCCTACATACCTCGCTCTGCTAATCCTGTTACCAGTGGCTGCTGCCAGTGGCGAT
AAGTCGTGTCTTACCGGGTTGGACTCAAGACGATAGTTACCGGATAAGGCGCAGCGGTCGGGCTGAACGG
GGGGTTCGTGCACACAGCCCAGCTTGGAGCGAACGACCTACACCGAACTGAGATACCTACAGCGTGAGCT
ATGAGAAAGCGCCACGCTTCCCGAAGGGAGAAAGGCGGACAGGTATCCGGTAAGCGGCAGGGTCGGAACA
GGAGAGCGCACGAGGGAGCTTCCAGGGGGAAACGCCTGGTATCTTTATAGTCCTGTCGGGTTTCGCCACC
TCTGACTTGAGCGTCGATTTTTGTGATGCTCGTCAGGGGGGCGGAGCCTATGGAAAAACGCCAGCAACGC
GGCCTTTTTACGGTTCCTGGCCTTTTGCTGGCCTTTTGCTCACATGTTCTTTCCTGCGTTATCCCCTGAT
TCTGTGGATAACCGTATTACCGCCTTTGAGTGAGCTGATACCGCTCGCCGCAGCCGAACGACCGAGCGCA
GCGAGTCAGTGAGCGAGGAAGCGGAAGAGCGCCTGATGCGGTATTTTCTCCTTACGCATCTGTGCGGTAT
TTCACACCGCATAAATTCCGACACCATCGAATGGCGCAAAACCTTTCGCGGTATGGCATGATAGCGCCCG
GAAGAGAGTCAATTCAGGGTGGTGAATGTGAAACCAGTAACGTTATACGATGTCGCAGAGTATGCCGGTG
TCTCTTATCAGACCGTTTCCCGCGTGGTGAACCAGGCCAGCCACGTTTCTGCGAAAACGCGGGAAAAAGT
GGAAGCGGCGATGGCGGAGCTGAATTACATTCCCAACCGCGTGGCACAACAACTGGCGGGCAAACAGTCG
TTGCTGATTGGCGTTGCCACCTCCAGTCTGGCCCTGCACGCGCCGTCGCAAATTGTCGCGGCGATTAAAT
CTCGCGCCGATCAACTGGGTGCCAGCGTGGTGGTGTCGATGGTAGAACGAAGCGGCGTCGAAGCCTGTAA
AGCGGCGGTGCACAATCTTCTCGCGCAACGCGTCAGTGGGCTGATCATTAACTATCCGCTGGATGACCAG
GATGCCATTGCTGTGGAAGCTGCCTGCACTAATGTTCCGGCGTTATTTCTTGATGTCTCTGACCAGACAC
CCATCAACAGTATTATTTTCTCCCATGAAGACGGTACGCGACTGGGCGTGGAGCATCTGGTCGCATTGGG
TCACCAGCAAATCGCGCTGTTAGCGGGCCCATTAAGTTCTGTCTCGGCGCGTCTGCGTCTGGCTGGCTGG
CATAAATATCTCACTCGCAATCAAATTCAGCCGATAGCGGAACGGGAAGGCGACTGGAGTGCCATGTCCG
GTTTTCAACAAACCATGCAAATGCTGAATGAGGGCATCGTTCCCACTGCGATGCTGGTTGCCAACGATCA
GATGGCGCTGGGCGCAATGCGCGCCATTACCGAGTCCGGGCTGCGCGTTGGTGCGGATATCTCGGTAGTG
GGATACGACGATACCGAAGACAGCTCATGTTATATCCCGCCGTTAACCACCATCAAACAGGATTTTCGCC
TGCTGGGGCAAACCAGCGTGGACCGCTTGCTGCAACTCTCTCAGGGCCAGGCGGTGAAGGGCAATCAGCT
GTTGCCCGTCTCACTGGTGAAAAGAAAAACCACCCTGGCGCCCAATACGCAAACCGCCTCTCCCCGCGCG
TTGGCCGATTCATTAATGCAGCTGGCACGACAGGTTTCCCGACTGGAAAGCGGGCAGTGAGCGCAACGCA
ATTAATGTAAGTTAGCTCACTCATTAGGCACCCCAGGCTTTACACTTTATGCTTCCGGCTCGTATGTTGT
GTGGAATTGTGAGCGGATAACAATTTCACACAGGAAACAGCTATGACCATGATTACGGATTCACTGGCCG
TCGTTTTACAACGTCGTGACTGGGAAAACCCTGGCGTTACCCAACTTAATCGCCTTGCAGCACATCCCCC
TTTCGCCAGCTGGCGTAATAGCGAAGAGGCCCGCACCGATCGCCCTTCCCAACAGTTGCGCAGCCTGAAT
GGCGAATGGCGCTTTGCCTGGTTTCCGGCACCAGAAGCGGTGCCGGAAAGCTGGCTGGAGTGCGATCTTC
CTGAGGCCGATACTGTCGTCGTCCCCTCAAACTGGCAGATGCACGGTTACGATGCGCCCATCTACACCAA
CGTGACCTATCCCATTACGGTCAATCCGCCGTTTGTTCCCACGGAGAATCCGACGGGTTGTTACTCGCTC
ACATTTAATGTTGATGAAAGCTGGCTACAGGAAGGCCAGACGCGAATTATTTTTGATGGCGTTGGAATTA
GC
